Addgene plasmid #105369: pJOG467
Purpose: Synthetic biology
Depositing lab: Johannes Stuttmann. Depositing organization: Martin-Luther-Universitaet Halle-Wittenberg. Publication: Peripheral infrastructure vectors and an extended set of plant parts for the Modular Cloning system. Gantner J, Ordon J, Ilse T, Kretschmer C, Gruetzner R, Lofke C, Dagdas Y, Burstenbinder K, Marillonnet S, Stuttmann J. PLoS One. 2018 May 30;13(5):e0197185. doi: 10.1371/journal.pone.0197185. eCollection 2018. PubMed 29847550.
Backbone
  Vector backbone: pAGM1251 (Engler et al., 2014)
  Vector type: Synthetic Biology
Growth in bacteria
  Bacterial resistance: Spectinomycin, 50 μg/mL
  Growth temperature: 37°C
  Growth strain: DH5alpha
  Copy number: High Copy
Gene/Insert
  Gene/Insert name: promotor SAG101 (At5g14920)
  Species: A. thaliana (mustard weed)
  Mutation: BsaI/ BpiI restriction sites removed
  Cloning method: Restriction Enzyme; 5′ cloning site BpiI (destroyed during cloning); 3′ cloning site BpiI (destroyed during cloning)
  Sequencing primers: 5′ CTTTGAGTGAGCTGATACCG; 3′ GGGTTCCGCGCACATTTC
Terms and licenses: Academic/Nonprofit Terms; Industry Terms: Not Available to Industry
How to cite: pJOG467 was a gift from Johannes Stuttmann (Addgene plasmid # 105369 ; http://n2t.net/addgene:105369 ; RRID:Addgene_105369)
