[The description below was written by a language model from this plasmid's Addgene catalogue record and pLannotate feature annotations shown in this document.]
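Description:
pJOG467 is a small (about 3.2 kb) Modular Cloning (MoClo)/Golden Gate part plasmid built on the level 0 acceptor pAGM1251 and catalogued as a synthetic biology vector. It comes from a collection of plant parts and accessory vectors that extends the MoClo system. It is maintained in E. coli at high copy number through a ColE1/pUC-type origin of replication and is selected with spectinomycin. Resistance is provided by an aadA (streptomycin/spectinomycin adenylyltransferase) coding sequence located downstream of an AmpR (bla) promoter. The short integrase, gentamicin acetyltransferase and lacI fragments picked up by the automated annotation appear to be non-functional remnants, the first two lying next to the aadA cassette and the lacI fragment in the vector backbone.

The payload is the promoter region of Arabidopsis thaliana SAG101, with the locus recorded as At5g14920. It has been "domesticated" by removing internal BsaI and BpiI recognition sites so that it is compatible with Type IIS assembly. The fragment was inserted through BpiI sites that were destroyed during cloning. In the MoClo scheme, such a module is normally released with BsaI and joined in a defined order to coding, tag and terminator modules to build a plant transcription unit. The specific flanking overhangs are not given in the record, and the annotation does not mark the promoter itself, which presumably occupies the unannotated stretch between the origin and the resistance cassette. The plasmid carries no coding sequence, reporter or plant selection marker. It serves as a reusable promoter module for driving genes of interest under SAG101 regulatory control in plant expression constructs.
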