Features (pLannotate 1.2.2; 6 found; start..end, strand, type, name):
    484..533     +  CDS            lacI (fragment): lac repressor; lacI; The lac repressor binds to the lac operator to inhibit transcription in E. coli. This inhibition can be relieved by adding lactose or isopropyl-β-D-thiogalactopyranoside (IPTG).
   1659..1763    +  promoter       AmpR promoter: bla
   1754..1834    -  CDS            int (fragment): INT2_ECOLX - Protein inferred from homology: Swiss-Prot protein existence level 3. Putative integrase believed to be involved in the insertion of antibiotic resistance genes into plasmids and transposons. From Escherichia coli.
   1922..1978    +  CDS            GmR (fragment): gentamycin acetyltransferase; aacC1; confers resistance to gentamycin
   1985..2773    +  CDS            aadA: S3AD_ECOLX - Experimental evidence at protein level: Swiss-Prot protein existence level 1. Mediates bacterial resistance to the antibiotics streptomycin and spectinomycin. From Escherichia coli.
   2947..301     +  rep_origin     ori (across the origin): high-copy-number ColE1/pMB1/pBR322/pUC origin of replication
>Addgene plasmid #105369 | pJOG467 | addgene full sequence | sequence record 206367 | Addgene NGS Result
GTTACCGGATAAGGCGCAGCGGTCGGGCTGAACGGGGGGTTCGTGCACACAGCCCAGCTTGGAGCGAACG
ACCTACACCGAACTGAGATACCTACAGCGTGAGCTATGAGAAAGCGCCACGCTTCCCGAAGGGAGAAAGG
CGGACAGGTATCCGGTAAGCGGCAGGGTCGGAACAGGAGAGCGCACGAGGGAGCTTCCAGGGGGAAACGC
CTGGTATCTTTATAGTCCTGTCGGGTTTCGCCACCTCTGACTTGAGCGTCGATTTTTGTGATGCTCGTCA
GGGGGGCGGAGCCTATGGAAAAACGCCAGCAACGCGGCCTTTTTACGGTTCCTGGCCTTTTGCTGGCCTT
TTGCTCACATGTTCTTTCCTGCGTTATCCCCTGATTCTGTGGATAACCGTATTACCGCCTTTGAGTGAGC
TGATACCGCTCGCCGCAGCCGAACGACCGAGCGCAGCGAGTCAGTGAGCGAGGAAGCGGAAGAGCGCCCA
ATACGCAAACCGCCTCTCCCCGCGCGTTGGCCGATTCATTAATCACTCTGTGGTCTCAGGAGTGACGATG
GTTGTTAAACGAAATAATTTAAATCAATGGAGTTTTTATAAGTTTGTAATGCGTTTGTTTTTGTTATAGT
AATATTGAGTTGGATCTTTGTTTACGGGACGTAGAATACTAAATAATGAAAAAAACCTTCTCGATGAATT
AAGGGTTTTATGAATTTGTTTTGTATTGAATAATATAGGGATGGATAAAGTTTTATTATTCTAACAGGTT
ACTTTATTAGGCATTTCTTCGGCTCATGTAACTCTTGTATCGCTGAAACTATGTAATAGATAGAAGAACC
TAAAAAAAGAAAGAAAACAAGAAATGCACATAGCGAAGCTCAAAAGATGAGTGTTCTGCTAGCGGTAATG
TTGTTATTCAGTTGGGTCAAATGCTCTAATTGCAAATCTTATTTGGGCCTTATATAGACTCTTATGTGCA
TATGGTCCAGCCTATTTGGGCCGATGTGTTTGAAGATCATTTGGGAAAGTCTTGCGCAAGGAGAACTTAC
TTGGGACTTGGGAGACTTGGAGTAACAAATTCGTCTTGGAGTAACAAATACATGTCAACTTATTCCACAA
GTTCTTTGTGATAATGATATACATATTTAAATGTTTTAAAAAAGGGAAAGAATAAACAAACTCTTTGTGA
CTTTTTGGGTATTTATGATTCTTTTGGTCCTTCTCTTGTACACATTTGAGTCCTATCTTATATGGTAAGC
TTTCAAATGCAAGCGTGTTATTTTTATTCACACTTGTTCTATCTTAATAGTATGTTGAACTCTTCGCCTT
TGGCGATTCTTCCCGGAAAAGGGACCATTGACTTTCAGATACACTTCTTTTTTTTTTTTATAATAATTAT
TATCAGTTCAATGATTTTTCAATATGGACTCTCGTTCTCAGACATTTATTTCTCTCAGTCTTACAATATA
AATTTTCATTCTTACCATCCATAATTTTGTATTGTCTTGTCCACAGATCTATTCCAGCTCACGCCATTGA
GACCACGAAGTGGCTCTTCAGTGGACGAAAGGGCCTCGTGATACGCCTATTTTTATAGGTTAATGTCATG
ATAATAATGGTTTCTTAGACGTCAGGTGGCACTTTTCGGGGAAATGTGCGCGGAACCCCTATTTGTTTAT
TTTTCTAAATACATTCAAATATGTATCCGCTCATGAGACAATAACCCTGATAAATGCTTCAATAATATTG
AAAAAGGAAGAGTATGCGCTCACGCAACTGGTCCAGAACCTTGACCGAACGCAGCGGTGGTAACGGCGCA
GTGGCGGTTTTCATGGCTTGTTATGACTGTTTTTTTTTGGGGTACAGTCTATGCCTCGGGCATCCAAGCA
GCAAGCGCGTTACGCCGTGGGTCGATGTTTGATGTTATGGAGCAGCAACGATGTTACGCAGCAGGGCAGT
CGCCCTAAAACAAAGTTAAACATCATGAGGGAAGCGGTGATCGCCGAAGTATCGACTCAACTATCAGAGG
TAGTTGGCGTCATCGAGCGCCATCTCGAACCGACGTTGCTGGCCGTACATTTGTACGGCTCCGCAGTGGA
TGGCGGCCTGAAGCCACACAGCGATATTGATTTGCTGGTTACGGTGACCGTAAGGCTTGATGAAACAACG
CGGCGAGCTTTGATCAACGACCTTTTGGAAACTTCGGCTTCCCCTGGAGAGAGCGAGATTCTCCGCGCTG
TAGAAGTCACCATTGTTGTGCACGACGACATCATTCCGTGGCGTTATCCAGCTAAGCGCGAACTGCAATT
TGGAGAATGGCAGCGCAATGACATTCTTGCAGGTATCTTCGAGCCAGCCACGATCGACATTGATCTGGCT
ATCTTGCTGACAAAAGCAAGAGAACATAGCGTTGCCTTGGTAGGTCCAGCGGCGGAGGAACTCTTTGATC
CGGTTCCTGAACAGGATCTATTTGAGGCGCTAAATGAAACCTTAACGCTATGGAACTCGCCGCCCGACTG
GGCTGGCGATGAGCGAAATGTAGTGCTTACGTTGTCCCGCATTTGGTACAGCGCAGTAACCGGCAAAATC
GCGCCGAAGGATGTCGCTGCCGACTGGGCAATGGAGCGCCTGCCGGCCCAGTATCAGCCCGTCATACTTG
AAGCTAGACAGGCTTATCTTGGACAAGAAGAAGATCGCTTGGCCTCGCGCGCAGATCAGTTGGAAGAATT
TGTCCATTACGTAAAAGGCGAGATCACCAAGGTAGTCGGCAAATAACTGTCAGACCAAGTTTACTCATAT
ATACTTTAGATTGATTTAAAACTTCATTTTTAATTTAAAAGGATCTAGGTGAAGATCCTTTTTGATAATC
TCATGACCAAAATCCCTTAACGTGAGTTTTCGTTCCACTGAGCGTCAGACCCCGTAGAAAAGATCAAAGG
ATCTTCTTGAGATCCTTTTTTTCTGCGCGTAATCTGCTGCTTGCAAACAAAAAAACCACCGCTACCAGCG
GTGGTTTGTTTGCCGGATCAAGAGCTACCAACTCTTTTTCCGAAGGTAACTGGCTTCAGCAGAGCGCAGA
TACCAAATACTGTTCTTCTAGTGTAGCCGTAGTTAGGCCACCACTTCAAGAACTCTGTAGCACCGCCTAC
ATACCTCGCTCTGCTAATCCTGTTACCAGTGGCTGCTGCCAGTGGCGATAAGTCGTGTCTTACCGGGTTG
GACTCAAGACGATA
